>Addgene plasmid #55628 | Cer(1-158)-gamma-11 in pcDNAI/Amp | depositor full sequence | sequence record 115186 | Cer(1-158)-gamma-11 in pcDNAI/Amp sequence 5473 bps
GGCGTAATCTGCTGCTTGCAAACAAAAAAACCACCGCTACCAGCGGTGGTTTGTTTGCCGGATCAAGAGC
TACCAACTCTTTTTCCGAAGGTAACTGGCTTCAGCAGAGCGCAGATACCAAATACTGTCCTTCTAGTGTA
GCCGTAGTTAGGCCACCACTTCAAGAACTCTGTAGCACCGCCTACATACCTCGCTCTGCTAATCCTGTTA
CCAGTGGCTGCTGCCAGTGGCGATAAGTCGTGTCTTACCGGGTTGGACTCAAGACGATAGTTACCGGATA
AGGCGCAGCGGTCGGGCTGAACGGGGGGTTCGTGCACACAGCCCAGCTTGGAGCGAACGACCTACACCGA
ACTGAGATACCTACAGCGTGAGCATTGAGAAAGCGCCACGCTTCCCGAAGGGAGAAAGGCGGACAGGTAT
CCGGTAAGCGGCAGGGTCGGAACAGGAGAGCGCACGAGGGAGCTTCCAGGGGGAAACGCCTGGTATCTTT
ATAGTCCTGTCGGGTTTCGCCACCTCTGACTTGAGCGTCGATTTTTGTGATGCTCGTCAGGGGGGCGGAG
CCTATGGAAAAACGCCAGCAACGCAAGCTAGCTTCTAGCTAGAAATTGTAAACGTTAATATTTTGTTAAA
ATTCGCGTTAAATTTTTGTTAAATCAGCTCATTTTTTAACCAATAGGCCGAAATCGGCAAAATCCCTTAT
AAATCAAAAGAATAGCCCGAGATAGGGT
[37 nt withheld, positions 729-765]
AAAGAACGTGGACTCCAACGTCAAAGGGCGAAAAACCGTCTATCAGGGCGATGGCC
[115 nt withheld, positions 822-936]
G
[144 nt withheld, positions 938-1081]
ACCGTATAACGTGCTTTCCTCGTTG
[64 nt withheld, positions 1107-1170]
CTGGATTACCAAAGGGCCTCGTGATACGCCTATTTTTATAGGTTAATGTCATGATAATAATGGTTTCTTA
GACGTCAGGTGGCACTTTTCGGGGAAATGTGCGCGGAACCCCTATTTGTTTATTTTTCTAAATACATTCA
AATATGTATCCGCTCATGAGACAATAACCCTGATAAATGCTTCAATAATATTGAAAAAGGAAGAGTATGA
GTATTCAACATTTCCGTGTCGCCCTTATTCCCTTTTTTGCGGCATTTTGCCTTCCTGTTTTTGCTCACCC
AGAAACGCTGGTGAAAGTAAAAGATGCTGAAGATCAGTTGGGTGCACGAGTGGGTTACATCGAACTGGAT
CTCAACAGCGGTAAGATCCTTGAGAGTTTTCGCCCCGAAGAACGTTTTCCAATGATGAGCACTTTTAAAG
TTCTGCTATGTGGCGCGGTATTATCCCGTGTTGACGCCGGGCAAGAGCAACTCGGTCGCCGCATACACTA
TTCTCAGAATGACTTGGTTGAGTACTCACCAGTCACAGAAAAGCATCTTACGGATGGCATGACAGTAAGA
GAATTATGCAGTGCTGCCATAACCATGAGTGATAACACTGCGGCCAACTTACTTCTGACAACGATCGGAG
GACCGAAGGAGCTAACCGCTTTTTTGCACAACATGGGGGATCATGTAACTCGCCTTGATCGTTGGGAACC
GGAGCTGAATGAAGCCATACCAAACGACGAGCGTGACACCACGATGCCTGCAGCAATGGCAACAACGTTG
CGCAAACTATTAACTGGCGAACTACTTACTCTAGCTTCCCGGCAACAATTAATAGACTGGATGGAGGCGG
ATAAAGTTGCAGGACCACTTCTGCGCTCGGCCCTTCCGGCTGGCTGGTTTATTGCTGATAAATCTGGAGC
CGGTGAGCGTGGGTCTCGCGGTATCATTGCAGCACTGGGGCCAGATGGTAAGCCCTCCCGTATCGTAGTT
ATCTACACGACGGGGAGTCAGGCAACTATGGATGAACGAAATAGACAGATCGCTGAGATAGGTGCCTCAC
TGATTAAGCATTGGTAACTGTCAGACCAAGTTTACTCATATATACTTTAGATTGATTTAAAACTTCATTT
TTAATTTCTCTAGCGCGTTGACATTGATTATTGACTAGTTATTAATAGTAATCAATTACGGGGTCATTAG
TTCATAGCCCATATATGGAGTTCCGCGTTACATAACTTACGGTAAATGGCCCGCCTGGCTGACCGCCCAA
CGACCCCCGCCCATTGACGTCAATAATGACGTATGTTCCCATAGTAACGCCAATAGGGACTTTCCATTGA
CGTCAATGGGTGGACTATTTACGGTAAACTGCCCACTTGGCAGTACATCAAGTGTATCATATGCCAAGTA
CGCCCCCTATTGACGTCAATGACGGTAAATGGCCCGCCTGGCATTATGCCCAGTACATGACCTTATGGGA
CTTTCCTACTTGGCAGTACATCTACGTATTAGTCATCGCTATTACCATGGTGATGCGGTTTTGGCAGTAC
ATCAATGGGCGTGGATAGCGGTTTGACTCACGGGGATTTCCAAGTCTCCACCCCATTGACGTCAATGGGA
GTTTGTTTTGGCACCAAAATCAACGGGACTTTCCAAAATGTCGTAACAACTCCGCCCCATTGACGCAAAT
GGGCGGTAGGCGTGTACGGTGGGAGGTCTATATAAGCAGAGCTCTCTGGCTAACTAGAGAACCCACTGCT
TACTGGCTTATCGAAATTAATACGACTCACTATAGGGAGACCCAAGCTTGGTACCGAGCTCGGATCCGCC
ACCATGGTGAGCAAGGGCGAGGAGCTGTTCACCGGGGTGGTGCCCATCCTGGTCGAGCTGGACGGCGACG
TAAACGGCCACAAGTTCAGCGTGTCCGGCGAGGGCGAGGGCGATGCCACCTACGGCAAGCTGACCCTGAA
GTTCATCTGCACCACCGGCAAGCTGCCCGTGCCCTGGCCCACCCTCGTGACCACCCTGACCTGGGGCGTG
CAGTGCTTCGCCCGCTACCCCGACCACATGAAGCAGCACGACTTCTTCAAGTCCGCCATGCCCGAAGGCT
ACGTCCAGGAGCGCACCATCTTCTTCAAGGACGACGGCAACTACAAGACCCGCGCCGAGGTGAAGTTCGA
GGGCGACACCCTGGTGAACCGCATCGAGCTGAAGGGCATCGACTTCAAGGAGGACGGCAACATCCTGGGG
CACAAGCTGGAGTACAACGCCATCAGCGACAACGTCTATATCACCGCCGACAAGCAGAGATCCATGCCTG
CCCTTCACATCGAAGATTTGCCAGAGAAGGAAAAACTGAAAATGGAAGTTGAGCAGCTTCGCAAAGAAGT
GAAGTTGCAGAGACAACAAGTGTCTAAATGTTCTGAAGAAATAAAGAACTATATTGAAGAACGTTCTGGA
GAGGACCCTCTAGTAAAGGGAATTCCAGAAGACAAGAACCCCTTTAAAGAAAAAGGCAGCTGTGTTATTT
CATAAAGATCTATCACACTGGCGGCCGCTCGAGCATGCATCTAGAGGGCCCTATTCTATAGTGTCACCTA
AATGCTAGAGGATCTTTGTGAAGGAACCTTACTTCTGTGGTGTGACATAATTGGACAAACTACCTACAGA
GATTTAAAGCTCTAAGGTAAATATAAAATTTTTAAGTGTATAATGTGTTAAACTACTGATTCTAATTGTT
TGTGTATTTTAGATTCCAACCTATGGAACTGATGAATGGGAGCAGTGGTGGAATGCCTTTAATGAGGAAA
ACCTGTTTTGCTCAGAAGAAATGCCATCTAGTGATGATGAGGCTACTGCTGACTCTCAACATTCTACTCC
TCCAAAAAAGAAGAGAAAGGTAGAAGACCCCAAGGACTTTCCTTCAGAATTGCTAAGTTTTTTGAGTCAT
GCTGTGTTTAGTAATAGAACTCTTGCTTGCTTTGCTATTTACACCACAAAGGAAAAAGCTGCACTGCTAT
ACAAGAAAATTATGGAAAAATATTTGATGTATAGTGCCTTGACTAGAGATCATAATCAGCCATACCACAT
TTGTAGAGGTTTTACTTGCTTTAAAAAACCTCCCACACCTCCCCCTGAACCTGAAACATAAAATGAATGC
AATTGTTGTTGTTAACTTGTTTATTGCAGCTTATAATGGTTACAAATAAAGCAATAGCATCACAAATTTC
ACAAATAAAGCATTTTTTTCACTGCATTCTAGTTGTGGTTTGTCCAAACTCATCAATGTATCTTATCATG
TCTGGATCATCCCGCCATGGTATCAACGCCATATTTCTATTTACAGTAGGGACCTCTTCGTTGTGTAGGT
ACCGCTGTATTCCTAGGGAAATAGTAGAGGCACCTTGAACTGTCTGCATCAGCCATATAGCCCCCGCTGT
TCGACTTACAAACACAGGCACAGTACTGACAAACCCATACACCTCCTCTGAAATACCCATAGTTGCTAGG
GCTGTCTCCGAACTCATTACACCCTCCAAAGTCAGAGCTGTAATTTCGCCATCAAGGGCAGCGAGGGCTT
CTCCAGATAAAATAGCTTCTGCCGAGAGTCCCGTAAGGGTAGACACTTCAGCTAATCCCTCGATGAGGTC
TACTAGAATAGTCAGTGCGGCTCCCATTTTGAAAATTCACTTACTTGATCAGCTTCAGAAGATGGCGGAG
GGCCTCCAACACAGTAATTTTCCTCCCGACTCTTAAAATAGAAAATGTCAAGTCAGTTAAGCAGGAAGTG
GACTAACTGACGCAGCTGGCCGTGCGACATCCTCTTTTAATTAGTTGCTAGGCAACGCCCTCCAGAGGGC
GTGTGGTTTTGCAAGAGGAAGCAAAAGCCTCTCCACCCAGGCCTAGAATGTTTCCACCCAATCATTACTA
TGACAACAGCTGTTTTTTTTAGTATTAAGCAGAGGCCGGGGACCCCTGGGCCCGCTTACTCTGGAGAAAA
AGAAGAGAGGCATTGTAGAGGCTTCCAGAGGCAACTTGTCAAAACAGGACTGCTTCTATTTCTGTCACAC
TGTCTGGCCCTGTCACAAGGTCCAGCACCTCCATACCCCCTTTAATAAGCAGTTTGGGAACGGGTGCGGG
TCTTACTCCGCCCATCCCGCCCCTAACTCCGCCCAGTTCCGCCCATTCTCCGCCCCATGGCTGACTAATT
TTTTTTATTTATGCAGAGGCCGAGGCCGCCTCGGCCTCTGAGCTATTCCAGAAGTAGTGAGGAGGCTTTT
TTGGAGGCCTAGGCTTTTGCAAAAAGCTAATTC
Features (pLannotate 1.2.2; 21 found; start..end, strand, type, name):
      2..570     +  rep_origin     ori: high-copy-number ColE1/pMB1/pBR322/pUC origin of replication
    603..1061    -  rep_origin     f1 ori (sequence partly withheld): f1 bacteriophage origin of replication; arrow indicates direction of (+) strand synthesis
   1049..1170    -  CDS            M13 gene IV (fragment) (sequence partly withheld): pIV; IV; phage assembly
   1272..1376    +  promoter       AmpR promoter: bla
   1377..2237    +  CDS            AmpR: β-lactamase; bla; confers resistance to ampicillin, carbenicillin, and related antibiotics
   2310..2689    +  enhancer       CMV enhancer: human cytomegalovirus immediate early enhancer
   2690..2893    +  promoter       CMV promoter: human cytomegalovirus (CMV) immediate early promoter
   2889..2922    +  LTR            5' LTR (truncated) (fragment): truncated 5' long terminal repeat (LTR) from HIV-1
   2938..2956    +  promoter       T7 promoter: promoter for bacteriophage T7 RNA polymerase
   2994..3468    +  CDS            VN173 (fragment): N-terminal fragment of mVenus for use in bimolecular fluorescence complementation (BiFC) (Kodama and Hu, 2010)
   3474..3692    +  CDS            GNG11: GBG11_HUMAN - Also known as GNGT11. Experimental evidence at protein level: Swiss-Prot protein existence level 1. Guanine nucleotide-binding proteins (G proteins) are involved as a modulator or transducer in various transmembrane signaling systems. The beta and gamma chains are required for the GTPase activity, for replacement of GDP by GTP, and for G protein-effector interaction. From Homo sapiens (Human).
   3745..3763    -  promoter       SP6 promoter: promoter for bacteriophage SP6 RNA polymerase
   3771..3845    +  CDS            small t antigen (fragment): SV40 (simian virus 40) small t antigen
   3847..3912    +  intron         small t intron: SV40 (simian virus 40) small t antigen intron
   4042..4062    +  CDS            SV40 NLS: nuclear localization signal of SV40 (simian virus 40) large T antigen
   4069..4203    +  CDS            LT_POVHA (fragment): Protein inferred from homology: Swiss-Prot protein existence level 3. Isoform large T antigen is a key early protein essential for both driving viral replication and inducing cellular transformation. Plays a role in viral genome replication by driving entry of quiescent cells into the cell cycle and by autoregulating the synthesis of viral early mRNA. Displays highly oncogenic activities by corrupting the host cellular checkpoint mechanisms that guard cell division and the transcription, replication, and repair of DNA. Participates in the modulation of cellular gene expression preceeding viral
   4228..4311    +  CDS            large T antigen (fragment): large T antigen from SV40 (simian virus 40)
   4334..4468    +  polyA_signal   SV40 poly(A) signal: SV40 polyadenylation signal
   4469..4837    -  CDS            VP2_POVMA (fragment): Experimental evidence at protein level: Swiss-Prot protein existence level 1. [Isoform VP3]: structural protein that resides within the core of the capsid surrounded by 72 VP1 pentamers. Following virus endocytosis and trafficking to the endoplasmic reticulum, VP2 and VP3 form oligomers and integrate into the endoplasmic reticulum membrane. Heterooligomer VP2-VP3 may create a viroporin for transporting the viral genome across the endoplasmic reticulum membrane to the cytoplasm. Nuclear entry of the viral DNA involves the selective exposure and importin recognition of VP2 or Vp3 nuclear localiz
   5205..5303    -  CDS            VP1_POVMP (fragment): Experimental evidence at protein level: Swiss-Prot protein existence level 1. Forms an icosahedral capsid with a T=7 symmetry and a 40 nm diameter. The capsid is composed of 72 pentamers linked to each other by disulfide bonds and associated with VP2 or VP3 proteins. Interacts with terminal alpha(2,3)-linked sialic acids on the cell surface to provide virion attachment to target cell. This attachment induces virion internalization predominantly through caveolin-mediated endocytosis. Once attached, the virion is internalized by caveolin- mediated endocytosis and traffics to the endoplasmic reti
   5314..5449    +  rep_origin     SV40 ori: SV40 origin of replication
