[The description below was written by a language model from this plasmid's Addgene catalogue record and pLannotate feature annotations shown in this document.]
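Description:
Cer(1-158)-gamma-11 in pcDNAI/Amp is a 5.5 kb mammalian expression plasmid built on the Invitrogen pcDNAI/Amp backbone, which was modified by adding a BglII site to the polylinker just 3' of the BamHI site. It is maintained in E. coli at high copy through a ColE1/pUC-type origin and is selected with ampicillin via the bla gene. An f1 origin is also present. The backbone carries an SV40 origin, which supports episomal replication in cells that supply large T antigen. Several short polyomavirus and SV40 coding fragments are annotated, and these appear to be remnants of the vector's viral-derived segments rather than functional genes.

The payload is a roughly 670 bp fusion driven by the CMV immediate early enhancer and promoter. Processing signals are supplied by the SV40 small t intron and SV40 polyadenylation signal downstream. T7 and SP6 promoters flank the insert. The open reading frame encodes residues 1-158 of monomeric Cerulean, a cyan Aequorea victoria GFP variant, joined through a short Arg-Ser linker to the amino terminus of the G protein gamma-11 subunit (GNG11). The catalogue lists the gamma-11 cDNA as bovine. The automated annotation labels the fluorescent fragment as a partial Venus N-terminal fragment and matches gamma-11 to the human protein, which reflects homology to the nearest database entries.

The construct is one half of a bimolecular fluorescence complementation pair. On its own the Cerulean fragment is non-fluorescent. When it is co-expressed with a C-terminal CFP fragment fused to a G beta subunit that binds gamma-11, dimer formation brings the two fragments together and a fluorescent signal is produced. This lets beta-gamma dimer formation and subunit pairing preferences be analysed in live cells, including in multicolor formats.
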