Addgene plasmid #55628: Cer(1-158)-gamma-11 in pcDNAI/Amp
Purpose: An N-terminal mCerulean fragment was fused to Ggamma-11. When co-expressed with a carboxyl-terminal CFP fragment fused to a Gbeta subunit with which it interacts, a fluorescent signal is produced.
Depositing lab: Catherine Berlot. Depositing organization: Geisinger Health Center. Publication: Analysis of G protein betagamma dimer formation in live cells using multicolor bimolecular fluorescence complementation demonstrates preferences of beta1 for particular gamma subunits. Mervine SM, Yost EA, Sabo JL, Hynes TR, Berlot CH. Mol Pharmacol. 2006 Jul;70(1):194-205. Epub 2006 Apr 26. 10.1124/mol.106.022616 PubMed 16641313.
Backbone
  Vector backbone: pcDNAI/Amp
  Backbone manufacturer: Invitrogen
  Backbone size w/o insert (bp): 4800
  Total vector size (bp): 5473
  Modifications to backbone: A BglII site was introduced into the polylinker of pcDNAI/Amp 3' to the BamHI site.
  Vector type: Mammalian Expression
Growth in bacteria
  Bacterial resistance: Ampicillin, 100 μg/mL
  Growth temperature: 37°C
  Growth strain: DH10B
  Copy number: High Copy
Gene/Insert
  Gene/Insert name: Cer(1-158)-gamma-11 (alt name: GNG11)
  Species: B. taurus (bovine); Aequorea victoria
  Insert size (bp): 673
  Mutation: Ggamma-11 was amplified by PCR, which added a BamHI site and a linker sequence (Arg-Ser) to the 5' end and a 3' BglII site. Cloning into the BglII site of Cer(1-158) destroyed the BamHI site.
  Entrez Gene: GNG11
  Promoter: CMV
  Tag / fusion protein: Cer(1-158) was fused to the amino terminus of Ggamma-11. (N terminal on insert)
  Cloning method: Restriction Enzyme; 5′ cloning site BamHI (not destroyed); 3′ cloning site BglII (not destroyed)
  Sequencing primers: 5′ T7; 3′ SP6
Resource information
  A portion of this plasmid was derived from a plasmid made by: Monomeric Cerulean was obtained from David Piston, Vanderbilt University, Nashville, TN. Gamma-11 cDNA was obtained from Janet Robishaw, Weis Center for Research, Geisinger Clinic, Danville, PA.
Terms and licenses: Academic/Nonprofit Terms; Industry Terms: Not Available to Industry
Depositor comments: Reference for monomeric Cerulean: Rizzo MA, Springer GH, Granada B, Piston DW. An improved cyan fluorescent protein variant useful for FRET. Nat Biotechnol. 2004;22(4):445-9. PubMed PMID: 14990965.
How to cite: Cer(1-158)-gamma-11 in pcDNAI/Amp was a gift from Catherine Berlot (Addgene plasmid # 55628 ; http://n2t.net/addgene:55628 ; RRID:Addgene_55628)
