>Addgene plasmid #55628 | Cer(1-158)-gamma-11 in pcDNAI/Amp | addgene partial sequence | sequence record 119245 | CMV-F 5'-CGCAAATGGGCGGTAGGCGTG-3'
TCTCTGGCTAACTAGAGAACCCACTGCTTACTGGCTTATCGAAATTAATACGACTCACTATAGGGAGACC
CAAGCTTGGTACCGAGCTCGGATCCGCCACCATGGTGAGCAAGGGCGAGGAGCTGTTCACCGGGGTGGTG
CCCATCCTGGTCGAGCTGGACGGCGACGTAAACGGCCACAAGTTCAGCGTGTCCGGCGAGGGCGAGGGCG
ATGCCACCTACGGCAAGCTGACCCTGAAGTTCATCTGCACCACCGGCAAGCTGCCCGTGCCCTGGCCCAC
CCTCGTGACCACCCTGACCTGGGGCGTGCAGTGCTTCGCCCGCTACCCCGACCACATGAAGCAGCACGAC
TTCTTCAAGTCCGCCATGCCCGAAGGCTACGTCCAGGAGCGCACCATCTTCTTCAAGGACGACGGCAACT
ACAAGACCCGCGCCGAGGTGAAGTTCGAGGGCGACACCCTGGTGAACCGCATCGAGCTGAAGGGCATCGA
CTTCAAGGAGGACGGCAACATCCTGGGGCACAAGCTGGAGTACAACGCCATCAGCGACAACGTCTATATC
ACCGCCGACAAGCAGAGATCCATGCCTGCCCTTCACATCGAAGATTTGCCAGAGAAGGAAAAACTGAAAA
TGGAAGTTGAGCAGCTTCGCAAAGAAGTGAAGTTGCAGAGACAACAAGTGTCT
