>Addgene plasmid #55628 | Cer(1-158)-gamma-11 in pcDNAI/Amp | addgene partial sequence | sequence record 119246 | SP6 5'-ATTTAGGTGACACTATAG-3'
GGCCGCCAGTGTGATAGATCTTTATGAAATAACACAGCTGCCTTTTTCTTTAAAGGGGTTCTTGTCTTCT
GGAATTCCCTTTACTAGAGGGTCCTCTCCAGAACGTTCTTCAATATAGTTCTTTATTTCTTCAGAACATT
TAGACACTTGTTGTCTCTGCAACTTCACTTCTTTGCGAAGCTGCTCAACTTCCATTTTCAGTTTTTCCTT
CTCTGGCAAATCTTCGATGTGAAGGGCAGGCATGGATCTCTGCTTGTCGGCGGTGATATAGACGTTGTCG
CTGATGGCGTTGTACTCCAGCTTGTGCCCCAGGATGTTGCCGTCCTCCTTGAAGTCGATGCCCTTCAGCT
CGATGCGGTTCACCAGGGTGTCGCCCTCGAACTTCACCTCGGCGCGGGTCTTGTAGTTGCCGTCGTCCTT
GAAGAAGATGGTGCGCTCCTGGACGTAGCCTTCGGGCATGGCGGACTTGAAGAAGTCGTGCTGCTTCATG
TGGTCGGGGTAGCGGGCGAAGCACTGCACGCCCCAGGTCAGGGTGGTCACGAGGGTGGGCCAGGGCACGG
GCAGCTTGCCGGTGGTGCAGATGAACTTCAGGGTCAGCTTGCCGTAGGTGGCATCGCCCTCGCCCTCGCC
GGACACGCTGAACTTGTGGCCGTTTACGTCGCCGTCCAGCTCGACCAGGATGGG
